>Addgene plasmid #192346 | tet pLKO.1-shCSE1L v2 puro | addgene full sequence | sequence record 375213 | Addgene NGS Result
TTGGGGTTGCGCCTTTTCCAAGGCAGCCCTGGGTTTGCGCAGGGACGCGGCTGCTCTGGGCGTGGTTCCG
GGAAACGCAGCGGCGCCGACCCTGGGTCTCGCACATTCTTCACGTCCGTTCGCAGCGTCACCCGGATCTT
CGCCGCTACCCTTGTGGGCCCCCCGGCGACGCTTCCTGCTCCGCCCCTAAGTCGGGAAGGTTCCTTGCGG
TTCGCGGCGTGCCGGACGTGACAAACGGAAGCCGCACGTCTCACTAGTACCCTCGCAGACGGACAGCGCC
AGGGAGCAATGGCAGCGCGCCGACCGCGATGGGCTGTGGCCAATAGCGGCTGCTCAGCAGGGCGCGCCGA
GAGCAGCGGCCGGGAAGGGGCGGTGCGGGAGGCGGGGTGTGGGGCGGTAGTGTGGGCCCTGTTCCTGCCC
GCGCGGTGTTCCGCATTCTGCAAGCCTCCGGAGCGCACGTCGGCAGTCGGCTCCCTCGTTGACCGAATCA
CCGACCTCTCTCCCCAGGGGGATCTGTGAGTTTGGGGACCCTTGATTGTTCTTTCTTTTTCGCTATTGTA
AAATTCATGTTATATGGAGGGGGCAAAGTTTTCAGGGTGTTGTTTAGAATGGGAAGATGTCCCTTGTATC
ACCATGGACCCTCATGATAATTTTGTTTCTTTCACTTTCTACTCTGTTGACAACCATTGTCTCCTCTTAT
TTTCTTTTCATTTTCTGTAACTTTTTCGTTAAACTTTAGCTTGCATTTGTAACGAATTTTTAAATTCACT
TTTGTTTATTTGTCAGATTGTAAGTACTTTCTCTAATCACTTTTTTTTCAAGGCAATCAGGGTATATTAT
ATTGTACTTCAGCACAGTTTTAGAGAACAATTGTTATAATTAAATGATAAGGTAGAATATTTCTGCATAT
AAATTCTGGCTGGCGTGGAAATATTCTTATTGGTAGAAACAACTACATCCTGGTCATCATCCTGCCTTTC
TCTTTATGGTTACAATGATATACACTGTTTGAGATGAGGATAAAATACTCTGAGTCCAAACCGGGCCCCT
CTGCTAACCATGTTCATGCCTTCTTCTTTTTCCTACAGCTCCTGGGCAACGTGCTGGTTATTGTGCTGTC
TCATCATTTTGGCAAAGAATTGTAATACGACTCACTATAGGGCGAATTGATATGTCTAGATTAGATAAAA
GTAAAGTGATTAACAGCGCATTAGAGCTGCTTAATGAGGTCGGAATCGAAGGTTTAACAACCCGTAAACT
CGCCCAGAAGCTAGGTGTAGAGCAGCCTACATTGTATTGGCATGTAAAAAATAAGCGGGCTTTGCTCGAC
GCCTTAGCCATTGAGATGTTAGATAGGCACCATACTCACTTTTGCCCTTTAGAAGGGGAAAGCTGGCAAG
ATTTTTTACGTAATAACGCTAAAAGTTTTAGATGTGCTTTACTAAGTCATCGCGATGGAGCAAAAGTACA
TTTAGGTACACGGCCTACAGAAAAACAGTATGAAACTCTCGAAAATCAATTAGCCTTTTTATGCCAACAA
GGTTTTTCACTAGAGAATGCATTATATGCACTCAGCGCTGTGGGGCATTTTACTTTAGGTTGCGTATTGG
AAGATCAAGAGCATCAAGTCGCTAAAGAAGAAAGGGAAACACCTACTACTGATAGTATGCCGCCATTATT
ACGACAAGCTATCGAATTATTTGATCACCAAGGTGCAGAGCCAGCCTTCTTATTCGGCCTTGAATTGATC
ATATGCGGATTAGAAAAACAACTTAAATGTGAAAGTGGGTCCGCGTACAGCGGCTCCCGGGAGTTCTAGG
GATCTGCCCCTCTCCCTCCCCCCCCCCTAACGTTACTGGCCGAAGCCGCTTGGAATAAGGCCGGTGTGCG
TTTGTCTATATGTTATTTTCCACCATATTGCCGTCTTTTGGCAATGTGAGGGCCCGGAAACCTGGCCCTG
TCTTCTTGACGAGCATTCCTAGGGGTCTTTCCCCTCTCGCCAAAGGAATGCAAGGTCTGTTGAATGTCGT
GAAGGAAGCAGTTCCTCTGGAAGCTTCTTGAAGACAAACAACGTCTGTAGCGACCCTTTGCAGGCAGCGG
AACCCCCCACCTGGCGACAGGTGCCTCTGCGGCCAAAAGCCACGTGTATAAGATACACCTGCAAAGGCGG
CACAACCCCAGTGCCACGTTGTGAGTTGGATAGTTGTGGAAAGAGTCAAATGGCTCTCCTCAAGCGTATT
CAACAAGGGGCTGAAGGATGCCCAGAAGGTACCCCATTGTATGGGATCTGATCTGGGGCCTCGGTGCACA
TGCTTTACATGTGTTTAGTCGAGGTTAAAAAAACGTCTAGGCCCCCCGAACCACGGGGACGTGGTTTTCC
TTTGAAAAACACGATGATAAGGATCCACCGGAGCTTACCATGACCGAGTACAAGCCCACGGTGCGCCTCG
CCACCCGCGACGACGTCCCCAGGGCCGTACGCACCCTCGCCGCCGCGTTCGCCGACTACCCCGCCACGCG
CCACACCGTCGATCCGGACCGCCACATCGAGCGGGTCACCGAGCTGCAAGAACTCTTCCTCACGCGCGTC
GGGCTCGACATCGGCAAGGTGTGGGTCGCGGACGACGGCGCCGCGGTGGCGGTCTGGACCACGCCGGAGA
GCGTCGAAGCGGGGGCGGTGTTCGCCGAGATCGGCCCGCGCATGGCCGAGTTGAGCGGTTCCCGGCTGGC
CGCGCAGCAACAGATGGAAGGCCTCCTGGCGCCGCACCGGCCCAAGGAGCCCGCGTGGTTCCTGGCCACC
GTCGGCGTCTCGCCCGACCACCAGGGCAAGGGTCTGGGCAGCGCCGTCGTGCTCCCCGGAGTGGAGGCGG
CCGAGCGCGCCGGGGTGCCCGCCTTCCTGGAGACCTCCGCGCCCCGCAACCTCCCCTTCTACGAGCGGCT
CGGCTTCACCGTCACCGCCGACGTCGAGGTGCCCGAAGGACCGCGCACCTGGTGCATGACCCGCAAGCCC
GGTGCCTGACGCCCGCCCCACGACCCGCAGCGCCCGACCGAAAGGAGCGCACGACCCCATGCATCGGTAC
CTTTAAGACCAATGACTTACAAGGCAGCTGTAGATCTTAGCCACTTTTTAAAAGAAAAGGGGGGACTGGA
AGGGCTAATTCACTCCCAACGAAGACAAGATCTGCTTTTTGCTTGTACTGGGTCTCTCTGGTTAGACCAG
ATCTGAGCCTGGGAGCTCTCTGGCTAACTAGGGAACCCACTGCTTAAGCCTCAATAAAGCTTGCCTTGAG
TGCTTCAAGTAGTGTGTGCCCGTCTGTTGTGTGACTCTGGTAACTAGAGATCCCTCAGACCCTTTTAGTC
AGTGTGGAAAATCTCTAGCAGTAGTAGTTCATGTCATCTTATTATTCAGTATTTATAACTTGCAAAGAAA
TGAATATCAGAGAGTGAGAGGAACTTGTTTATTGCAGCTTATAATGGTTACAAATAAAGCAATAGCATCA
CAAATTTCACAAATAAAGCATTTTTTTCACTGCATTCTAGTTGTGGTTTGTCCAAACTCATCAATGTATC
TTATCATGTCTGGCTCTAGCTATCCCGCCCCTAACTCCGCCCATCCCGCCCCTAACTCCGCCCAGTTCCG
CCCATTCTCCGCCCCATGGCTGACTAATTTTTTTTATTTATGCAGAGGCCGAGGCCGCCTCGGCCTCTGA
GCTATTCCAGAAGTAGTGAGGAGGCTTTTTTGGAGGCCTAGGGACGTACCCAATTCGCCCTATAGTGAGT
CGTATTACGCGCGCTCACTGGCCGTCGTTTTACAACGTCGTGACTGGGAAAACCCTGGCGTTACCCAACT
TAATCGCCTTGCAGCACATCCCCCTTTCGCCAGCTGGCGTAATAGCGAAGAGGCCCGCACCGATCGCCCT
TCCCAACAGTTGCGCAGCCTGAATGGCGAATGGG
[124 nt withheld, positions 3955-4078]
C
[91 nt withheld, positions 4080-4170]
A
[49 nt withheld, positions 4172-4220]
CCTTTGACGTTGGAGTCCACGTTCTTT
[37 nt withheld, positions 4248-4284]
ACCCTATCTCGGTCTATTCTTTTGATTTATAAGGGATTTTGCCGATTTCGGCCTATTGGTTAAAAAATGA
GCTGATTTAACAAAAATTTAACGCGAATTTTAACAAAATATTAACGCTTACAATTTAGGTGGCACTTTTC
GGGGAAATGTGCGCGGAACCCCTATTTGTTTATTTTTCTAAATACATTCAAATATGTATCCGCTCATGAG
ACAATAACCCTGATAAATGCTTCAATAATATTGAAAAAGGAAGAGTATGAGTATTCAACATTTCCGTGTC
GCCCTTATTCCCTTTTTTGCGGCATTTTGCCTTCCTGTTTTTGCTCACCCAGAAACGCTGGTGAAAGTAA
AAGATGCTGAAGATCAGTTGGGTGCACGAGTGGGTTACATCGAACTGGATCTCAACAGCGGTAAGATCCT
TGAGAGTTTTCGCCCCGAAGAACGTTTTCCAATGATGAGCACTTTTAAAGTTCTGCTATGTGGCGCGGTA
TTATCCCGTATTGACGCCGGGCAAGAGCAACTCGGTCGCCGCATACACTATTCTCAGAATGACTTGGTTG
AGTACTCACCAGTCACAGAAAAGCATCTTACGGATGGCATGACAGTAAGAGAATTATGCAGTGCTGCCAT
AACCATGAGTGATAACACTGCGGCCAACTTACTTCTGACAACGATCGGAGGACCGAAGGAGCTAACCGCT
TTTTTGCACAACATGGGGGATCATGTAACTCGCCTTGATCGTTGGGAACCGGAGCTGAATGAAGCCATAC
CAAACGACGAGCGTGACACCACGATGCCTGTAGCAATGGCAACAACGTTGCGCAAACTATTAACTGGCGA
ACTACTTACTCTAGCTTCCCGGCAACAATTAATAGACTGGATGGAGGCGGATAAAGTTGCAGGACCACTT
CTGCGCTCGGCCCTTCCGGCTGGCTGGTTTATTGCTGATAAATCTGGAGCCGGTGAGCGTGGGTCTCGCG
GTATCATTGCAGCACTGGGGCCAGATGGTAAGCCCTCCCGTATCGTAGTTATCTACACGACGGGGAGTCA
GGCAACTATGGATGAACGAAATAGACAGATCGCTGAGATAGGTGCCTCACTGATTAAGCATTGGTAACTG
TCAGACCAAGTTTACTCATATATACTTTAGATTGATTTAAAACTTCATTTTTAATTTAAAAGGATCTAGG
TGAAGATCCTTTTTGATAATCTCATGACCAAAATCCCTTAACGTGAGTTTTCGTTCCACTGAGCGTCAGA
CCCCGTAGAAAAGATCAAAGGATCTTCTTGAGATCCTTTTTTTCTGCGCGTAATCTGCTGCTTGCAAACA
AAAAAACCACCGCTACCAGCGGTGGTTTGTTTGCCGGATCAAGAGCTACCAACTCTTTTTCCGAAGGTAA
CTGGCTTCAGCAGAGCGCAGATACCAAATACTGTTCTTCTAGTGTAGCCGTAGTTAGGCCACCACTTCAA
GAACTCTGTAGCACCGCCTACATACCTCGCTCTGCTAATCCTGTTACCAGTGGCTGCTGCCAGTGGCGAT
AAGTCGTGTCTTACCGGGTTGGACTCAAGACGATAGTTACCGGATAAGGCGCAGCGGTCGGGCTGAACGG
GGGGTTCGTGCACACAGCCCAGCTTGGAGCGAACGACCTACACCGAACTGAGATACCTACAGCGTGAGCT
ATGAGAAAGCGCCACGCTTCCCGAAGGGAGAAAGGCGGACAGGTATCCGGTAAGCGGCAGGGTCGGAACA
GGAGAGCGCACGAGGGAGCTTCCAGGGGGAAACGCCTGGTATCTTTATAGTCCTGTCGGGTTTCGCCACC
TCTGACTTGAGCGTCGATTTTTGTGATGCTCGTCAGGGGGGCGGAGCCTATGGAAAAACGCCAGCAACGC
GGCCTTTTTACGGTTCCTGGCCTTTTGCTGGCCTTTTGCTCACATGTTCTTTCCTGCGTTATCCCCTGAT
TCTGTGGATAACCGTATTACCGCCTTTGAGTGAGCTGATACCGCTCGCCGCAGCCGAACGACCGAGCGCA
GCGAGTCAGTGAGCGAGGAAGCGGAAGAGCGCCCAATACGCAAACCGCCTCTCCCCGCGCGTTGGCCGAT
TCATTAATGCAGCTGGCACGACAGGTTTCCCGACTGGAAAGCGGGCAGTGAGCGCAACGCAATTAATGTG
AGTTAGCTCACTCATTAGGCACCCCAGGCTTTACACTTTATGCTTCCGGCTCGTATGTTGTGTGGAATTG
TGAGCGGATAACAATTTCACACAGGAAACAGCTATGACCATGATTACGCCAAGCGCGCAATTAACCCTCA
CTAAAGGGAACAAAAGCTGGAGCTGCAAGCTTAATGTAGTCTTATGCAATACTCTTGTAGTCTTGCAACA
TGGTAACGATGAGTTAGCAACATGCCTTACAAGGAGAGAAAAAGCACCGTGCATGCCGATTGGTGGAAGT
AAGGTGGTACGATCGTGCCTTATTAGGAAGGCAACAGACGGGTCTGACATGGATTGGACGAACCACTGAA
TTGCCGCATTGCAGAGATATTGTATTTAAGTGCCTAGCTCGATACATAAACGGGTCTCTCTGGTTAGACC
AGATCTGAGCCTGGGAGCTCTCTGGCTAACTAGGGAACCCACTGCTTAAGCCTCAATAAAGCTTGCCTTG
AGTGCTTCAAGTAGTGTGTGCCCGTCTGTTGTGTGACTCTGGTAACTAGAGATCCCTCAGACCCTTTTAG
TCAGTGTGGAAAATCTCTAGCAGTGGCGCCCGAACAGGGACTTGAAAGCGAAAGGGAAACCAGAGGAGCT
CTCTCGACGCAGGACTCGGCTTGCTGAAGCGCGCACGGCAAGAGGCGAGGGGCGGCGACTGGTGAGTACG
CCAAAAATTTTGACTAGCGGAGGCTAGAAGGAGAGAGATGGGTGCGAGAGCGTCAGTATTAAGCGGGGGA
GAATTAGATCGCGATGGGAAAAAATTCGGTTAAGGCCAGGGGGAAAGAAAAAATATAAATTAAAACATAT
AGTATGGGCAAGCAGGGAGCTAGAACGATTCGCAGTTAATCCTGGCCTGTTAGAAACATCAGAAGGCTGT
AGACAAATACTGGGACAGCTACAACCATCCCTTCAGACAGGATCAGAAGAACTTAGATCATTATATAATA
CAGTAGCAACCCTCTATTGTGTGCATCAAAGGATAGAGATAAAAGACACCAAGGAAGCTTTAGACAAGAT
AGAGGAAGAGCAAAACAAAAGTAAGACCACCGCACAGCAAGCGGCCGCTGATCTTCAGACCTGGAGGAGG
AGATATGAGGGACAATTGGAGAAGTGAATTATATAAATATAAAGTAGTAAAAATTGAACCATTAGGAGTA
GCACCCACCAAGGCAAAGAGAAGAGTGGTGCAGAGAGAAAAAAGAGCAGTGGGAATAGGAGCTTTGTTCC
TTGGGTTCTTGGGAGCAGCAGGAAGCACTATGGGCGCAGCGTCAATGACGCTGACGGTACAGGCCAGACA
ATTATTGTCTGGTATAGTGCAGCAGCAGAACAATTTGCTGAGGGCTATTGAGGCGCAACAGCATCTGTTG
CAACTCACAGTCTGGGGCATCAAGCAGCTCCAGGCAAGAATCCTGGCTGTGGAAAGATACCTAAAGGATC
AACAGCTCCTGGGGATTTGGGGTTGCTCTGGAAAACTCATTTGCACCACTGCTGTGCCTTGGAATGCTAG
TTGGAGTAATAAATCTCTGGAACAGATTTGGAATCACACGACCTGGATGGAGTGGGACAGAGAAATTAAC
AATTACACAAGCTTAATACACTCCTTAATTGAAGAATCGCAAAACCAGCAAGAAAAGAATGAACAAGAAT
TATTGGAATTAGATAAATGGGCAAGTTTGTGGAATTGGTTTAACATAACAAATTGGCTGTGGTATATAAA
ATTATTCATAATGATAGTAGGAGGCTTGGTAGGTTTAAGAATAGTTTTTGCTGTACTTTCTATAGTGAAT
AGAGTTAGGCAGGGATATTCACCATTATCGTTTCAGACCCACCTCCCAACCCCGAGGGGACCCGACAGGC
CCGAAGGAATAGAAGAAGAAGGTGGAGAGAGAGACAGAGACAGATCCATTCGATTAGTGAACGGATCTCG
ACGGTATCGATCACGAGACTAGCCTCGAGCGGCCGCAATATTTGCATGTCGCTATGTGTTCTGGGAAATC
ACCATAAACGTGAAATCCCTATCAGTGATAGAGACTTATAAGTTCCCTATCAGTGATAGAGACACCGGCC
GTCTTCCTATATGGCCTTACTGCAGTAAGGCCATATAGGAAGACGGTTTTTGAATTCTCGACCTCGAGAC
AAATGGCAGTATTCATCCACAATTTTAAAAGAAAAGGGGGGATTGGGGGGTACAGTGCAGGGGAAAGAAT
AGTAGACATAATAGCAACAGACATACAAACTAAAGAATTACAAAAACAAATTACAAAAATTCAAAATTTT
CGGGTTTATTACAGGGACAGCAGAGATCCACTTTGGCCGCGGCTCGAGGGGG
Features (pLannotate 1.2.2; 29 found; start..end, strand, type, name):
    516..1088    +  intron         β-globin intron: intron from rabbit β-globin gene
   1143..1161    +  promoter       T7 promoter: promoter for bacteriophage T7 RNA polymerase
   1172..1792    +  CDS            tetR: TETR2_ECOLX - Experimental evidence at protein level: Swiss-Prot protein existence level 1. TetR is the repressor of the tetracycline resistance element; its N-terminal region forms a helix-turn-helix structure and binds DNA. Binding of tetracycline to TetR reduces the repressor affinity for the tetracycline resistance gene (tetA) promoter operator sites. From Escherichia coli.
   1938..2400    +  misc_feature   IRES: internal ribosome entry site (IRES) of the encephalomyocarditis virus (EMCV)
   2420..3019    +  CDS            PuroR: puromycin N-acetyltransferase; pac from Streptomyces alboniger; confers resistance to puromycin
   3062..3145    +  CDS            nef (fragment): NEF_HV1Z2 - Experimental evidence at protein level: Swiss-Prot protein existence level 1. Extracellular Nef protein targets CD4(+) T-lymphocytes for apoptosis by interacting with CXCR4 surface receptors. From Human immunodeficiency virus type 1 group M subtype D (isolate Z2/CDC-Z34) (HIV-1).
   3147..3380    +  LTR            3' LTR (ΔU3): self-inactivating 3' long terminal repeat (LTR) from HIV-1
   3452..3573    +  polyA_signal   SV40 poly(A) signal: SV40 polyadenylation signal
   3613..3748    +  rep_origin     SV40 ori: SV40 origin of replication
   3769..3787    -  promoter       T7 promoter: promoter for bacteriophage T7 RNA polymerase
   3795..3950    +  CDS            lacZα (fragment): LacZα fragment of β-galactosidase; lacZ fragment
   3955..4383    +  rep_origin     f1 ori (sequence partly withheld): f1 bacteriophage origin of replication; arrow indicates direction of (+) strand synthesis
   4436..4540    +  promoter       AmpR promoter: bla
   4541..5401    +  CDS            AmpR: β-lactamase; bla; confers resistance to ampicillin, carbenicillin, and related antibiotics
   5572..6160    +  rep_origin     ori: high-copy-number ColE1/pMB1/pBR322/pUC origin of replication
   6343..6435    +  CDS            lacI (fragment): lac repressor; lacI; The lac repressor binds to the lac operator to inhibit transcription in E. coli. This inhibition can be relieved by adding lactose or isopropyl-β-D-thiogalactopyranoside (IPTG).
   6448..6469    +  protein_bind   CAP binding site: CAP binding activates transcription in the presence of cAMP. E. coli catabolite activator protein
   6484..6514    +  promoter       lac promoter: promoter for the E. coli lac operon
   6522..6538    +  protein_bind   lac operator: The lac repressor binds to the lac operator to inhibit transcription in E. coli. This inhibition can be relieved by adding lactose or isopropyl-β-D-thiogalactopyranoside (IPTG). lac repressor encoded by lacI
   6583..6601    +  promoter       T3 promoter: promoter for bacteriophage T3 RNA polymerase
   6629..6855    +  promoter       RSV promoter: Rous sarcoma virus enhancer/promoter
   6856..7036    +  LTR            5' LTR (truncated): truncated 5' long terminal repeat (LTR) from HIV-1
   7083..7208    +  misc_feature   HIV-1 Ψ: packaging signal of human immunodeficiency virus type 1
   7192..7555    +  CDS            HIV-1 gag (fragment): gag protein from human immunodeficiency virus 1; gag
   7701..7934    +  misc_feature   RRE: The Rev response element (RRE) of HIV-1 allows for Rev-dependent mRNA export from the nucleus to the cytoplasm.
   8311..8411    +  CDS            Rev (fragment): human immunodeficiency virus 1 (HIV-1) Rev protein; rev; enhances nuclear export of unspliced and incompletely spliced viral mRNAs
   8452..8546    +  promoter       H1-2O2 promoter: doxycycline-inducible variant of the human H1 RNA promoter (Henriksen et al., 2007)
   8647..8764    +  misc_feature   cPPT/CTS: central polypurine tract and central termination sequence of HIV-1
   8813..507     +  promoter       hPGK promoter (across the origin): human phosphoglycerate kinase 1 promoter
