[The description below was written by a language model from this plasmid's Addgene catalogue record and pLannotate feature annotations shown in this document.]
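Description:
tet pLKO.1-shCSE1L v2 puro is a third-generation-style, self-inactivating HIV-1 lentiviral vector built on the tet pLKO.1 puro backbone for doxycycline-inducible knockdown of human CSE1L (also known as CAS, CSE1 or XPO2), a nuclear transport factor. In bacteria it is maintained through a high-copy ColE1/pUC-type origin with ampicillin selection (AmpR). An f1 origin, an SV40 origin and lac-region remnants from the parental backbone are also annotated. The viral portion comprises an RSV promoter fused to a truncated 5' LTR, the Ψ packaging signal with a gag fragment, the RRE for Rev-dependent export of the genomic RNA, a cPPT/CTS element, and a ΔU3 3' LTR followed by an SV40 polyadenylation signal. Virus production therefore depends on packaging and envelope functions supplied in trans.

The payload is a short hairpin against CSE1L, cloned between AgeI and EcoRI sites that were both retained. The hairpin itself is not annotated in the feature table, but it presumably lies immediately downstream of the annotated H1-2O2 promoter, a variant of the human H1 Pol III promoter carrying tet operator sites. A second cassette, driven by the human PGK promoter and including a rabbit β-globin intron, expresses the Tet repressor (tetR) followed by an EMCV IRES and the puromycin N-acetyltransferase gene. Transduced cells can thus be selected with puromycin and constitutively produce TetR from the same transcript. TetR occupies the operators and silences hairpin transcription until doxycycline or tetracycline releases it, giving single-vector, regulated RNA interference. The "v2" label suggests it is one of several hairpin designs against this gene. The associated study concerns nucleocytoplasmic transport of active HER2 in a DCIS-like breast model.
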