Addgene plasmid #192346: tet pLKO.1-shCSE1L v2 puro
Purpose: Lentiviral expression vector for an inducible shCSE1L v2)
Depositing lab: Kevin Janes. Depositing organization: University of Virginia. Publication: Nucleocytoplasmic transport of active HER2 causes fractional escape from the DCIS-like state. Wang L, Paudel BB, McKnight RA, Janes KA. Nat Commun. 2023 Apr 13;14(1):2110. doi: 10.1038/s41467-023-37914-x. PubMed 37055441.
Backbone
  Vector backbone: tet pLKO.1 puro
  Backbone manufacturer: Addgene #21915
  Vector type: Lentiviral
Growth in bacteria
  Bacterial resistance: Ampicillin, 100 μg/mL
  Growth temperature: 30°C
  Growth strain: NEB Stable
  Copy number: High Copy
Gene/Insert
  Gene/Insert name: shCSE1L v2
  gRNA/shRNA sequence: CCGTCTTCCTATATGGCCTTA
  Species: H. sapiens (human)
  Entrez Gene: CSE1L (a.k.a. CAS, CSE1, XPO2)
  Cloning method: Restriction Enzyme; 5′ cloning site AgeI (not destroyed); 3′ cloning site EcoRI (not destroyed)
Terms and licenses: Academic/Nonprofit Terms; Industry Terms: Not Available to Industry
How to cite: tet pLKO.1-shCSE1L v2 puro was a gift from Kevin Janes (Addgene plasmid # 192346 ; http://n2t.net/addgene:192346 ; RRID:Addgene_192346)
